Addgene plasmid #212883: pCYP50
Purpose: Expresses the Lechevalieria deserti LRD-modifying cytochrome P450 enzyme
Depositing lab: Christopher Voigt. Depositing organization: Massachusetts Institute of Technology. Publication: Design of a redox-proficient Escherichia coli for screening terpenoids and modifying cytochrome P450s. Lin GM, Voigt CA. Nature Catalysis. 6, 1016–1029 (2023). https://doi.org/10.1038/s41929-023-01049-5.
Backbone
  Vector backbone: pCYP
  Vector type: Bacterial Expression
Growth in bacteria
  Bacterial resistance: Kanamycin, 50 μg/mL
  Growth temperature: 37°C
  Growth strain: DH5alpha
  Copy number: High Copy
Gene/Insert
  Gene/Insert name: cytochrome P450 (alt name: Uniprot ID: A0A316I275)
  Species: Lechevalieria deserti
  Promoter: PcymRC
  Cloning method: Unknown
Resource information
  A portion of this plasmid was derived from a plasmid made by: codon optimized and synthesized by vendors
Terms and licenses: Academic/Nonprofit Terms; Industry Terms: Not Available to Industry
How to cite: pCYP50 was a gift from Christopher Voigt (Addgene plasmid # 212883 ; http://n2t.net/addgene:212883 ; RRID:Addgene_212883)
