[The description below was written by a language model from this plasmid's Addgene catalogue record and pLannotate feature annotations shown in this document.]
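Description:
pCYP50 is a 4.3 kb bacterial expression plasmid built on the pCYP backbone for inducible production of a cytochrome P450 from the actinomycete Lechevalieria deserti in Escherichia coli. The catalogue entry describes the enzyme as an LRD-modifying P450 whose coding sequence was codon optimized and synthesized commercially. The plasmid is selected with kanamycin through an aph(3')-Ia aminoglycoside phosphotransferase gene. The only complete replication origin annotated is p15A, usually considered a medium-copy origin that is compatible with ColE1-type plasmids, whereas the catalogue lists the plasmid as high copy. That discrepancy is not resolved by the record. Short fragments matching the RSF1030 origin, the pBR322 bom region, and a tetracycline promoter and resistance gene also appear, and these look like backbone remnants or partial sequence matches rather than functional parts.

Expression is driven by the PcymRC promoter, which corresponds in the feature table to two CuO operator sites bound by the CymR repressor from the Pseudomonas putida p-cymene degradation system. The plasmid carries its own cymR gene, placed directly downstream of a fragment of the lacIq promoter, so the regulator is supplied in cis. CymR holds the promoter off until cumate-type inducers release it from the operators. A type III hammerhead ribozyme lies just downstream of the operators and probably acts as a self-cleaving insulator that standardizes the 5' end of the transcript. The P450 open reading frame itself is not annotated, but the unannotated stretch between the ribozyme and the cymR cassette is where it would be expected. The associated publication concerns a redox-proficient E. coli for screening terpenoids and modifying P450s, and this plasmid fits that use as one member of a P450 expression series.
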