Features (pLannotate 1.2.2; 12 found; start..end, strand, type, name):
     28..54      +  misc_feature   bom (fragment): basis of mobility region from pBR322
    153..208     -  rep_origin     RSF ori (fragment): Plasmids containing the RSF 1030 origin of replication can be propagated in E. coli cells that contain additional plasmids with compatible origins.
    296..841     -  rep_origin     p15A ori: Plasmids containing the medium-copy-number p15A origin of replication can be propagated in E. coli cells that contain a second plasmid with the ColE1 origin.
    930..1745    -  CDS            KanR: aminoglycoside phosphotransferase; aph(3')-Ia; confers resistance to kanamycin in bacteria or G418 (Geneticin®) in eukaryotes
   1922..1949    +  protein_bind   CuO: CymR-binding P2 operator sequence from the p-cmt operon of Pseudomonas putida (Mullick et al., 2006) CymR
   1980..2007    +  protein_bind   CuO: CymR-binding P2 operator sequence from the p-cmt operon of Pseudomonas putida (Mullick et al., 2006) CymR
   2011..2066    +  ncRNA          Hammerhead 3: Accession: RF00008 - Hammerhead ribozyme (type III)
   3349..3422    +  promoter       lacIq promoter (fragment): lacI (mutant); In the lacIq allele, a single base change in the promoter boosts expression of the lacI gene about 10-fold.
   3423..4031    +  CDS            cymR: CYMR_PSEPU - Experimental evidence at transcript level: Swiss-Prot protein existence level 2. Involved in the repression of the cym and cmt operons which are responsible of the p-cymene degradation. From Pseudomonas putida (Arthrobacter siderocapsulatus).
   4136..4154    -  promoter       tet promoter (fragment): E. coli promoter for tetracycline efflux protein gene
   4164..4284    +  CDS            TcR (fragment): tetracycline efflux protein; tet; confers resistance to tetracycline
   4303..11      -  rep_origin     RSF ori (fragment) (across the origin): Plasmids containing the RSF 1030 origin of replication can be propagated in E. coli cells that contain additional plasmids with compatible origins.
>Addgene plasmid #212883 | pCYP50 | addgene full sequence | sequence record 423262 | Addgene NGS Result
ACTGACTCGCTGCACGAGGCAGACCTCAGCGCTAGCGGAGTGTATACTGGCTTACTATGTTGGCACTGAT
GAGGGTGTCAGTGAAGTGCTTCATGTGGCAGGAGAAAAAAGGCTGCACCGGTGCGTCAGCAGAATATGTG
ATACAGGATATATTCCGCTTCCTCGCTCACTGACTCGCTACGCTCGGTCGTTCGACTGCGGCGAGCGGAA
ATGGCTTACGAACGGGGCGGAGATTTCCTGGAAGATGCCAGGAAGATACTTAACAGGGAAGTGAGAGGGC
CGCGGCAAAGCCGTTTTTCCATAGGCTCCGCCCCCCTGACAAGCATCACGAAATCTGACGCTCAAATCAG
TGGTGGCGAAACCCGACAGGACTATAAAGATACCAGGCGTTTCCCCCTGGCGGCTCCCTCGTGCGCTCTC
CTGTTCCTGCCTTTCGGTTTACCGGTGTCATTCCGCTGTTATGGCCGCGTTTGTCTCATTCCACGCCTGA
CACTCAGTTCCGGGTAGGCAGTTCGCTCCAAGCTGGACTGTATGCACGAACCCCCCGTTCAGTCCGACCG
CTGCGCCTTATCCGGTAACTATCGTCTTGAGTCCAACCCGGAAAGACATGCAAAAGCACCACTGGCAGCA
GCCACTGGTAATTGATTTAGAGGAGTTAGTCTTGAAGTCATGCGCCGGTTAAGGCTAAACTGAAAGGACA
AGTTTTGGTGACTGCGCTCCTCCAAGCCAGTTACCTCGGTTCAAAGAGTTGGTAGCTCAGAGAACCTTCG
AAAAACCGCCCTGCAAGGCGGTTTTTTCGTTTTCAGAGCAAGAGATTACGCGCAGACCAAAACGATCTCA
AGAAGATCATCTTATTAAGGGGTCTGACGCTCAGTGGAACGAAAAATCAATCTAAAGTATATATGAGTAA
ACTTGGTCTGACAGTTACCTTAGAAAAACTCATCGAGCATCAAATGAAACTGCAATTTATTCATATCAGG
ATTATCAATACCATATTTTTGAAAAAGCCGTTTCTGTAATGAAGGAGAAAACTCACCGAGGCAGTTCCAT
AGGATGGCAAGATCCTGGTATCGGTCTGCGATTCCGACTCGTCCAACATCAATACAACCTATTAATTTCC
CCTCGTCAAAAATAAGGTTATCAAGTGAGAAATCACCATGAGTGACGACTGAATCCGGTGAGAATGGCAA
AAGCTTATGCATTTCTTTCCAGACTTGTTCAACAGGCCAGCCATTACGCTCGTCATCAAAATCACTCGCA
TCAACCAAACCGTTATTCATTCGTGATTGCGCCTGAGCGAGACGAAATACGCGATCGCTGTTAAAAGGAC
AATTACAAACAGGAATCGAATGCAACCGGCGCAGGAACACTGCCAGCGCATCAACAATATTTTCACCTGA
ATCAGGATATTCTTCTAATACCTGGAATGCTGTTTTCCCGGGGATCGCAGTGGTGAGTAACCATGCATCA
TCAGGAGTACGGATAAAATGCTTGATGGTCGGAAGAGGCATAAATTCCGTCAGCCAGTTTAGTCTGACCA
TCTCATCTGTAACATCATTGGCAACGCTACCTTTGCCATGTTTCAGAAACAACTCTGGCGCATCGGGCTT
CCCATACAATCGATAGATTGTCGCACCTGATTGCCCGACATTATCGCGAGCCCATTTATACCCATATAAA
TCAGCATCCATGTTGGAATTTAATCGCGGCCTGGAGCAAGACGTTTCCCGTTGAATATGGCTCATAACAC
CCCTTGTATTACTGTTTATGTAAGCAGACAGTTTTATTGTTCATGATGATATATTTTTATCTTGTGCAAT
GTACATCAGAGATTTTGAGACACAACCAATTATTGAAGGCCTCCCTAACGGGGGGCCTTTTTTTGTTTCT
GGTCTCCCAAGCGCTTAACGATCGTTGGCTGAACAAACAGACAATCTGGTCTGTTTGTATTATGGAAAAT
TTTTCTGTATAATAGATTCAACAAACAGACAATCTGGTCTGTTTGTATTATCAGCGGTCAACGCATGTGC
TTTGCGTTCTGATGAGACAGTGATGTCGAAACCGCCTCTACAAATAATTTTGTTTAGAGTAAGACGAAAA
AACCAGGAGCCCGCTTATGAACCGTACTGAACTGCGCTTTGCATTACAACTGATCGAGTTTTTAGATTCT
GTGGGTGATTTCGAAGATGGCCTGGTTAAATTGCGCGACCGTCGTTGGTTGGTGTGGCATCCGGATGTCA
TGGCGGCCTTGTTCCGCCACGACCGAGCGCTTAGACATCCGCCCAGTCGCACACTTAGCCCGCTCTTGGG
AAACAGATCCGTGTTGTGGTTGGATGGCGAAGAACATACTGCATACCGTCGCACGCTCGCTCCAGTATTA
CGCGGTTCACGTTACCACGGCTTAATCGGCGAGATGGTAGAACGGTCATTGGCGGAACTGCCGAGTGGCG
ATCCGGTTTCATTGGCCGGGTGGACCCGTAAACTGACCCTGCGCATTATGGGCCGCATTATCTTCGGTGT
CGATGATGATGAACTGCTGACTGCGTTCACGCGTTGGTTAGACCGTCGACTCGGCTCTCGGGTGCGCACG
CTTGCGCACCGTTGCTTCACTCCAGGCACTACCCGATTTGATCCTCATCTGGACCGGCTCCTTCTGCAGC
GAGCACGTAGTGCAGAACCGCCGGCCCTGGCGGCTTGTTTACCGCCAGATGATTTACGCGACCAGATTGT
TAGCTTGCTGTTCGCAGGTCACGAAACAACAGCCAGCGCAACTGCTTGGACCGTCTACTGGATCGATCGC
ACCCCGGGTCTGGCAGAACAGTTGTTGACTGATGAAACACTCCTGGACGCTGCAATTACTGAGTCTTTGC
GTTTATCACCTCCTGCGACACTGGCAGGCAATCGTATGAGTGATGACGGCATGGTCATCACCCCGAGCAT
CTACCTGGCCCACCGTCGTGCAGCAACGTATGAAAATCCACATACGTTTGATCCCTCACGTAAACCGCCG
CCACCGGGGGCCTTCTTCCCGTTCGGTGGAGGCGTTCGCCATTGCCCGGGGAAGGACCTCGCACTGACTG
AGATTCGCATGATCGTGACAGCTTTGCTTCGTCACCGTAGAATCCGTCTTAACACCCCGCGATCTTGTAC
CCCGCAACTGCGTGGTGCAGCAATGGCCCCGCCGCCAAGCCTGGCAATGGTGGCTACTTGCCGGCGTTAA
TAAGGATGAGCTCTACAAATAAGCAGAGGTGGTTGTGTTGCGAAAAAAAAAAAAAAACACCCTAACGGGT
GTTTTTTTTTTTTTGGTGTCCCCACGTGTGGCGCTGGAGACCGTCCAATGGCGGCGCGCCATCGAATGGT
GCAAAACCTTTCGCGGTATGGCATGATAGCGCCCGGAAGAGAGTCAATTCAGGGTGGTGAATATGAGCCC
GAAACGTCGTACCCAGGCAGAACGTGCAATGGAAACCCAGGGTAAACTGATTGCAGCAGCACTGGGTGTT
CTGCGTGAAAAAGGTTATGCAGGTTTTCGTATTGCAGATGTTCCGGGTGCAGCCGGTGTTAGCCGTGGTG
CACAGAGCCATCATTTTCCGACCAAACTGGAACTGCTGCTGGCAACCTTTGAATGGCTGTATGAGCAGAT
TACCGAACGTAGCCGTGCACGTCTGGCAAAACTGAAACCGGAAGATGATGTTATTCAGCAGATGCTGGAT
GATGCAGCAGATTTTTTTCTGGATGATGATTTTAGCATCGGCCTGGATCTGATTGTTGCAGCAGATCGTG
ATCCGGCACTGCGTGAAGGTATTCTGCGTACCGTTGAACGTAATCGTTTTGTTGTTGAAGATATGTGGCT
GGGTGTGCTGGTGAGCCGTGGTCTGAGCCGTGATGATGCCGAAGATATTCTGTGGCTGATTTTTAACAGC
GTTCGTGGTCTGACAGTTCGTAGCCTGTGGCAGAAAGATAAAGAACGTTTTGAACGTGTGCGTAATAGCA
CCCTGGAAATTGCACGTGAACGTTATGCAAAATTCAAACGTTGATAAGGATCCTAATTGGTAACGAATCA
GACAATTGACGGCTCGAGGGAGTAGCATAGGGTTTGCAGAATCCCTGCTTCGTCCATTTGACAGGCACAT
TATGCATCGATGATAAGCTGTCAAACATGAGCAGATCCTCTACGCCGGACGCATCGTGGCCGGCATCACC
GGCGCCACAGGTGCGGTTGCTGGCGCCTATATCGCCGACATCACCGATGGGGAAGATCGGGCTCGCCACT
TCGGGCTCATGAGCAAATATTTTATCTGAGGTGCTTCCTCGCTC
